Addgene plasmid #201386: M_NLS 80kDa
Purpose: Nucleocytoplasmic transport probe
Depositing lab: Pere Roca-Cusachs. Depositing organization: Institut de Bioenginyeria de Catalunya (IBEC).
Backbone
  Vector backbone: pEGFP-C3
  Vector type: Mammalian Expression
Growth in bacteria
  Bacterial resistance: Kanamycin, 50 μg/mL
  Growth temperature: 37°C
  Growth strain: DH5alpha
  Copy number: High Copy
Gene/Insert
  Gene/Insert name: (NLS)SV40A5-EGFP-8PrA
  Species: Synthetic
  Cloning method: Ligation Independent Cloning
Terms and licenses: Academic/Nonprofit Terms; Industry Terms: Not Available to Industry
Depositor comments: Internal lab code: IG087/P578. Related to Andreu, Ignasi Granero-Moya et al. 2022 Nat Cell Biol. (https://pubmed.ncbi.nlm.nih.gov/35681009/)
How to cite: M_NLS 80kDa was a gift from Pere Roca-Cusachs (Addgene plasmid # 201386 ; http://n2t.net/addgene:201386 ; RRID:Addgene_201386)
