[The description below was written by a language model from this plasmid's Addgene catalogue record and pLannotate feature annotations shown in this document.]
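Description:
M_NLS 80kDa is a mammalian expression plasmid built on the pEGFP-C3 backbone that encodes a synthetic fluorescent probe for studying nucleocytoplasmic transport. It is maintained in bacteria through a high-copy ColE1/pUC-type origin and selected with kanamycin. The NeoR/KanR gene (Tn5 aminoglycoside phosphotransferase) sits behind both a bacterial promoter and the SV40 early promoter and is followed by the HSV TK polyadenylation signal, so the same marker can also support G418 selection in mammalian cells. An f1 origin from the parental backbone is also present.

The payload, recorded as (NLS)SV40A5-EGFP-8PrA, is driven by the human CMV immediate early enhancer and promoter. The annotated coding region comprises EGFP followed by an extended stretch of Staphylococcus aureus protein A immunoglobulin-binding domains; the insert name indicates eight such repeats. The annotation tool marks only parts of this repetitive region, and it does not annotate the nuclear localisation signal itself. Going by the insert name, this is a variant of the SV40 NLS placed ahead of EGFP. The "M" and "80kDa" in the plasmid name probably denote an intermediate-strength NLS and the approximate size of the fusion protein, although the record does not define either term. Downstream of the protein A repeats lie a His-tag fragment, a short T7 gene 10-derived fragment and a T7 terminator, probably carried over from a bacterial expression source, followed by a fragment of the SV40 poly(A) signal.

In this design EGFP reports localisation, the NLS directs active nuclear import, and the protein A repeats appear to act as bulk that sets the molecular weight. The depositor's stated purpose is use as a nucleocytoplasmic transport probe.
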