Features (pLannotate 1.2.2; 18 found; start..end, strand, type, name):
      8..311     +  enhancer       CMV enhancer: human cytomegalovirus immediate early enhancer
    312..515     +  promoter       CMV promoter: human cytomegalovirus (CMV) immediate early promoter
    602..1315    +  CDS            EGFP: EGFP is a basic (constitutively fluorescent) green fluorescent protein published in 1996, derived from Aequorea victoria. It is reported to be a rapidly-maturing weak dimer with moderate acid sensitivity.
   1271..2149    +  CDS            spa (fragment): SPA_STAAE - Experimental evidence at protein level: Swiss-Prot protein existence level 1. Plays a role in the inhibition of the host innate and adaptive immune responses. Possesses five immunoglobulin-binding domains that capture both the fragment crystallizable region (Fc region) and the Fab region (part of Ig that identifies antigen) of immunoglobulins (By similarity). In turn, Staphylococcus aureus is protected from phagocytic killing via inhibition of Ig Fc region. In addition, the host elicited B-cell response is prevented due to a decrease of antibody-secreting cell proliferation that en
   2438..2689    +  CDS            protein A (fragment): immunoglobulin binding domains of Staphylocuccus aureus protein A
   2699..2716    +  CDS            9xHis (fragment): 9xHis affinity tag
   2726..2775    +  CDS            SET1 (fragment): solubility-enhancement tag derived from T7 phage gene 10B
   2783..2830    +  terminator     T7 terminator: transcription terminator for bacteriophage T7 RNA polymerase
   2855..2886    +  polyA_signal   SV40 poly(A) signal (fragment): SV40 polyadenylation signal
   2920..3348    -  rep_origin     f1 ori (sequence partly withheld): f1 bacteriophage origin of replication; arrow indicates direction of (+) strand synthesis
   3375..3479    +  promoter       AmpR promoter: bla
   3548..3758    +  promoter       SV40 promoter: SV40 early promoter
   3801..4595    +  CDS            NeoR/KanR: aminoglycoside phosphotransferase from Tn5; aph(3')-II (or nptII); confers resistance to neomycin, kanamycin, and G418 (Geneticin®)
   4616..4768    +  CDS            ble (fragment): BLE_KLEPN - Experimental evidence at protein level: Swiss-Prot protein existence level 1. Binding protein with a strong affinity to the bleomycin family of antibiotics. Binds to CL990; an antimitotic-antibiotic compound. From Klebsiella pneumoniae.
   4827..4874    +  polyA_signal   HSV TK poly(A) signal: herpes simplex virus thymidine kinase polyadenylation signal (Cole and Stacy, 1985)
   4965..4981    -  polyA_signal   bGH poly(A) signal (fragment): bovine growth hormone polyadenylation signal
   5203..5791    +  rep_origin     ori: high-copy-number ColE1/pMB1/pBR322/pUC origin of replication
   5906..5958    +  enhancer       CMV enhancer (fragment): human cytomegalovirus immediate early enhancer
>Addgene plasmid #201386 | M_NLS 80kDa | addgene full sequence | sequence record 400585 | Addgene NGS Result
AGTTCCGCGTTACATAACTTACGGTAAATGGCCCGCCTGGCTGACCGCCCAACGACCCCCGCCCATTGAC
GTCAATAATGACGTATGTTCCCATAGTAACGCCAATAGGGACTTTCCATTGACGTCAATGGGTGGAGTAT
TTACGGTAAACTGCCCACTTGGCAGTACATCAAGTGTATCATATGCCAAGTACGCCCCCTATTGACGTCA
ATGACGGTAAATGGCCCGCCTGGCATTATGCCCAGTACATGACCTTATGGGACTTTCCTACTTGGCAGTA
CATCTACGTATTAGTCATCGCTATTACCATGGTGATGCGGTTTTGGCAGTACATCAATGGGCGTGGATAG
CGGTTTGACTCACGGGGATTTCCAAGTCTCCACCCCATTGACGTCAATGGGAGTTTGTTTTGGCACCAAA
ATCAACGGGACTTTCCAAAATGTCGTAACAACTCCGCCCCATTGACGCAAATGGGCGGTAGGCGTGTACG
GTGGGAGGTCTATATAAGCAGAGCTGGTTTAGTGAACCGTCAGATCCGCTAGCGCTACCGGTCGCCACCA
TGGGCCCAAAAAAGAAAGCCAAAGTTGGAGGCGGGGGCAGCGTGAGCAAGGGCGAGGAGCTGTTCACCGG
GGTGGTGCCCATCCTGGTCGAGCTGGACGGCGACGTAAACGGCCACAAGTTCAGCGTGTCCGGCGAGGGC
GAGGGCGATGCCACCTACGGCAAGCTGACCCTGAAGTTCATCTGCACCACCGGCAAGCTGCCCGTGCCCT
GGCCCACCCTCGTGACCACCCTGACCTACGGCGTGCAGTGCTTCAGCCGCTACCCCGACCACATGAAGCA
GCACGACTTCTTCAAGTCCGCCATGCCCGAAGGCTACGTCCAGGAGCGCACCATCTTCTTCAAGGACGAC
GGCAACTACAAGACCCGCGCCGAGGTGAAGTTCGAGGGCGACACCCTGGTGAACCGCATCGAGCTGAAGG
GCATCGACTTCAAGGAGGACGGCAACATCCTGGGGCACAAGCTGGAGTACAACTACAACAGCCACAACGT
CTATATCATGGCCGACAAGCAGAAGAACGGCATCAAGGTGAACTTCAAGATCCGCCACAACATCGAGGAC
GGCAGCGTGCAGCTCGCCGACCACTACCAGCAGAACACCCCCATCGGCGACGGCCCCGTGCTGCTGCCCG
ACAACCACTACCTGAGCACCCAGTCCGCCCTGAGCAAAGACCCCAACGAGAAGCGCGATCACATGGTCCT
GCTGGAGTTCGTGACCGCCGCCGGGATCACTCTCGGCATGGACGAGCTGTACAAGAAGCTTGCTCAACAA
AATGCTTTTTATCAAGTCTTAAATATGCCTAACTTAAATGCTGATCAACGCAATGGTTTTATCCAAAGCC
TTAAAGATGATCCAAGCCAAAGTGCTAACGTTTTAGGTGAAGCTCAAAAACTTAATGACTCTCAAGCTCC
AAAAGCTGATGCGCAACAAAATAACTTCAACAAAGATCAACAAAGCGCCTTCTATGAAATCTTGAACATG
CCTAACTTAAACGAAGCGCAACGTAACGGCTTCATTCAAAGTCTTAAAGACGACCCAAGCCAAAGCACTA
ACGTTTTAGGTGAAGCTAAAAAATTAAACGAATCTCAAGCACCGAAAGCTGATAACAATTTCAACAAAGA
ACAACAAAATGCTTTCTATGAAATCTTGAATATGCCTAACTTAAACGAAGAACAACGCAATGGTTTCATC
CAAAGCTTAAAAGATGACCCAAGCCAAAGTGCTAACCTATTGTCAGAAGCTAAAAAGTTAAATGAATCTC
AAGCACCGAAAGCGGATAACAAATTCAACAAAGAACAACAAAATGCTTTCTATGAAATCTTACATTTACC
TAACTTAAACGAAGAACAACGCAATGGTTTCATCCAAAGCCTAAAAGATGACCCAAGCCAAAGCGCTAAC
CTTTTAGCAGAAGCTAAAAAGCTAAATGATGCTCAAGCACCAAAAGCTCAACAAAATGCTTTTTATCAAG
TCTTAAATATGCCTAACTTAAATGCTGATCAACGCAATGGTTTTATCCAAAGCCTTAAAGATGATCCAAG
CCAAAGTGCTAACGTTTTAGGTGAAGCTCAAAAACTTAATGACTCTCAAGCTCCAAAAGCTGATGCGCAA
CAAAATAACTTCAACAAAGATCAACAAAGCGCCTTCTATGAAATCTTGAACATGCCTAACTTAAACGAAG
CGCAACGTAACGGCTTCATTCAAAGTCTTAAAGACGACCCAAGCCAAAGCACTAACGTTTTAGGTGAAGC
TAAAAAATTAAACGAATCTCAAGCACCGAAAGCTGATAACAATTTCAACAAAGAACAACAAAATGCTTTC
TATGAAATCTTGAATATGCCTAACTTAAACGAAGAACAACGCAATGGTTTCATCCAAAGCTTAAAAGATG
ACCCAAGCCAAAGTGCTAACCTATTGTCAGAAGCTAAAAAGTTAAATGAATCTCAAGCACCGAAAGCGGA
TAACAAATTCAACAAAGAACAACAAAATGCTTTCTATGAAATCTTACATTTACCTAACTTAAACGAAGAA
CAACGCAATGGTTTCATCCAAAGCCTAAAAGATGACCCAAGCCAAAGCGCTAACCTTTTAGCAGAAGCTA
AAAAGCTAAATGATGCTCAAGCACCAAAATAACTCGAGCACCACCACCACCACCACTGAGATCCGGCTGC
TAACAAAGCCCGAAAGGAAGCTGAGTTGGCTGCTGCCACCGCTGAGCAATAACTAGCATAACCCCTTGGG
GCCTCTAAACGGGTCTTGAGGGGTTTTTTGCTGAAAGGAGGAACTATATCCGGATGTGGTTTGTCCAAAC
TCATCAATGTATCTTAACGCGTAAATTGTAAGCGTTAATATTTTGTTAAAATTCGCGTTAAATTTTTGTT
AAATCAGCTCATTTTTTAACCAATAGGCCGAAATCGGCAAAATCCCTTATAAATCAAAAGAATAGACCGA
GATAGGGT
[37 nt withheld, positions 3019-3055]
AAAGAACGTGGACTCCAACGTCAAAGG
[49 nt withheld, positions 3083-3131]
T
[91 nt withheld, positions 3133-3223]
G
[124 nt withheld, positions 3225-3348]
CAGGTGGCACTTTTCGGGGAAATGTGCGCGGAACCCCTATTTGTTTATTTTTCTAAATACATTCAAATAT
GTATCCGCTCATGAGACAATAACCCTGATAAATGCTTCAATAATATTGAAAAAGGAAGAGTCCTGAGGCG
GAAAGAACCAGCTGTGGAATGTGTGTCAGTTAGGGTGTGGAAAGTCCCCAGGCTCCCCAGCAGGCAGAAG
TATGCAAAGCATGCATCTCAATTAGTCAGCAACCATAGTCCCGCCCCTAACTCCGCCCATCCCGCCCCTA
ACTCCGCCCAGTTCCGCCCATTCTCCGCCCCATGGCTGACTAATTTTTTTTATTTATGCAGAGGCCGAGG
CCGCCTCGGCCTCTGAGCTATTCCAGAAGTAGTGAGGAGGCTTTTTTGGAGGCCTAGGCTTTTGCAAAGA
TCGATCAAGAGACAGGATGAGGATCGTTTCGCATGATTGAACAAGATGGATTGCACGCAGGTTCTCCGGC
CGCTTGGGTGGAGAGGCTATTCGGCTATGACTGGGCACAACAGACAATCGGCTGCTCTGATGCCGCCGTG
TTCCGGCTGTCAGCGCAGGGGCGCCCGGTTCTTTTTGTCAAGACCGACCTGTCCGGTGCCCTGAATGAAC
TGCAAGACGAGGCAGCGCGGCTATCGTGGCTGGCCACGACGGGCGTTCCTTGCGCAGCTGTGCTCGACGT
TGTCACTGAAGCGGGAAGGGACTGGCTGCTATTGGGCGAAGTGCCGGGGCAGGATCTCCTGTCATCTCAC
CTTGCTCCTGCCGAGAAAGTATCCATCATGGCTGATGCAATGCGGCGGCTGCATACGCTTGATCCGGCTA
CCTGCCCATTCGACCACCAAGCGAAACATCGCATCGAGCGAGCACGTACTCGGATGGAAGCCGGTCTTGT
CGATCAGGATGATCTGGACGAAGAGCATCAGGGGCTCGCGCCAGCCGAACTGTTCGCCAGGCTCAAGGCG
AGCATGCCCGACGGCGAGGATCTCGTCGTGACCCATGGCGATGCCTGCTTGCCGAATATCATGGTGGAAA
ATGGCCGCTTTTCTGGATTCATCGACTGTGGCCGGCTGGGTGTGGCGGACCGCTATCAGGACATAGCGTT
GGCTACCCGTGATATTGCTGAAGAGCTTGGCGGCGAATGGGCTGACCGCTTCCTCGTGCTTTACGGTATC
GCCGCTCCCGATTCGCAGCGCATCGCCTTCTATCGCCTTCTTGACGAGTTCTTCTGAGCGGGACTCTGGG
GTTCGAAATGACCGACCAAGCGACGCCCAACCTGCCATCACGAGATTTCGATTCCACCGCCGCCTTCTAT
GAAAGGTTGGGCTTCGGAATCGTTTTCCGGGACGCCGGCTGGATGATCCTCCAGCGCGGGGATCTCATGC
TGGAGTTCTTCGCCCACCCTAGGGGGAGGCTAACTGAAACACGGAAGGAGACAATACCGGAAGGAACCCG
CGCTATGACGGCAATAAAAAGACAGAATAAAACGCACGGTGTTGGGTCGTTTGTTCATAAACGCGGGGTT
CGGTCCCAGGGCTGGCACTCTGTCGATACCCCACCGAGACCCCATTGGGGCCAATACGCCCGCGTTTCTT
CCTTTTCCCCACCCCACCCCCCAAGTTCGGGTGAAGGCCCAGGGCTCGCAGCCAACGTCGGGGCGGCAGG
CCCTGCCATAGCCTCAGGTTACTCATATATACTTTAGATTGATTTAAAACTTCATTTTTAATTTAAAAGG
ATCTAGGTGAAGATCCTTTTTGATAATCTCATGACCAAAATCCCTTAACGTGAGTTTTCGTTCCACTGAG
CGTCAGACCCCGTAGAAAAGATCAAAGGATCTTCTTGAGATCCTTTTTTTCTGCGCGTAATCTGCTGCTT
GCAAACAAAAAAACCACCGCTACCAGCGGTGGTTTGTTTGCCGGATCAAGAGCTACCAACTCTTTTTCCG
AAGGTAACTGGCTTCAGCAGAGCGCAGATACCAAATACTGTTCTTCTAGTGTAGCCGTAGTTAGGCCACC
ACTTCAAGAACTCTGTAGCACCGCCTACATACCTCGCTCTGCTAATCCTGTTACCAGTGGCTGCTGCCAG
TGGCGATAAGTCGTGTCTTACCGGGTTGGACTCAAGACGATAGTTACCGGATAAGGCGCAGCGGTCGGGC
TGAACGGGGGGTTCGTGCACACAGCCCAGCTTGGAGCGAACGACCTACACCGAACTGAGATACCTACAGC
GTGAGCTATGAGAAAGCGCCACGCTTCCCGAAGGGAGAAAGGCGGACAGGTATCCGGTAAGCGGCAGGGT
CGGAACAGGAGAGCGCACGAGGGAGCTTCCAGGGGGAAACGCCTGGTATCTTTATAGTCCTGTCGGGTTT
CGCCACCTCTGACTTGAGCGTCGATTTTTGTGATGCTCGTCAGGGGGGCGGAGCCTATGGAAAAACGCCA
GCAACGCGGCCTTTTTACGGTTCCTGGCCTTTTGCTGGCCTTTTGCTCACATGTTCTTTCCTGCGTTATC
CCCTGATTCTGTGGATAACCGTATTACCGCCATGCATTAGTTATTAATAGTAATCAATTACGGGGTCATT
AGTTCATAGCCCATATATGG
